Addgene plasmid #230401: AiP14764 - pAAV-AiE0128h-minBG-iCre(R297T)-BGHpA (Alias: CN4764)
Purpose: AiE0128h is an enhancer sequence, designed to drive AAV-mediated transgene expression in specific populations of brain cells
Depositing lab: Allen Institute for Brain Science & Jonathan Ting. Depositing organization: Allen Institute. Publication: A suite of enhancer AAVs and transgenic mouse lines for genetic access to cortical cell types. Ben-Simon Y, Hooper M, Narayan S, Daigle TL, Dwivedi D, Way SW, Oster A, Stafford DA, Mich JK, Taormina MJ, Martinez RA, Opitz-Araya X, Roth JR, Alexander JR, Allen S, Amster A, Arbuckle J, Ayala A, Baker PM, Bakken TE, Barcelli T, Barta S, Bendrick J, Bertagnolli D, Bielstein C, Bishwakarma P, Bowlus J, Boyer G, Brouner K, Casian B, Casper T, Chakka AB, Chakrabarty R, Chance RK, Chavan S, Clark M, Colbert K, Collman F, Daniel S, Departee M, DiValentin P, Donadio N, Dotson N, Egdorf T, Fliss T, Gabitto M, Garcia J, Gary A, Gasperini M, Gloe J, Goldy J, Gore BB, Graybuck L, Greisman N, Haeseleer F, Halterman C, Haradon Z, Hastings SD, Helback O, Ho W, Hockemeyer D, Huang C, Huff S, Hunker A, Johansen N, Jones D, Juneau Z, Kalmbach B, Kannan M, Khem S, Kussick E, Kutsal R, Larsen R, Lee C, Lee AY, Leibly M, Lenz GH, Li S, Liang E, Lusk N, Madigan Z, Malloy J, Malone J, McCue R, Melchor J, Mollenkopf T, Moosman S, Morin E, Newman D, Ng L, Ngo K, Omstead V, Otto S, Oyama A, Pena N, Pham T, Phillips E, Pom CA, Potekhina L, Ransford S, Ray PL, Rette D, Reynoldson C, Rimorin C, Rocha D, Ruiz A, Sanchez REA, Sawyer L, Sedeno-Cortes A, Sevigny JP, Shapovalova N, Shepard N, Shulga L, Sigler AR, Siverts L, Soliman S, Somasundaram S, Staats B, Stewart K, Szelenyi E, Tieu M, Trader C, Tran A, van Velthoven CTJ, Walker M, Wang Y, Weed N, Wirthlin M, Wood T, Wynalda B, Yao Z, Zhou T, Ariza J, Dee N, Reding M, Ronellenfitch K, Mufti S, Sunkin SM, Smith KA, Esposito L, Waters J, Thyagarajan B, Yao S, Lein ES, Zeng H, Levi BP, Ngai J, Ting JT, Tasic B. Cell. 2025 May 16:S0092-8674(25)00513-6. doi: 10.1016/j.cell.2025.05.002. PubMed 40403729.
Backbone
  Vector backbone: pAAV2
  Vector type: AAV
Growth in bacteria
  Bacterial resistance: Ampicillin, 100 μg/mL
  Growth temperature: 37°C
  Growth strain: NEB Stable
  Copy number: High Copy
Gene/Insert
  Gene/Insert name: iCre(R297T)
  Species: Synthetic
  Promoter: minBG
  Cloning method: Gibson Cloning
Terms and licenses: Academic/Nonprofit Terms; Industry Terms: Not Available to Industry
How to cite: AiP14764 - pAAV-AiE0128h-minBG-iCre(R297T)-BGHpA (Alias: CN4764) was a gift from Allen Institute for Brain Science & Jonathan Ting (Addgene plasmid # 230401 ; http://n2t.net/addgene:230401 ; RRID:Addgene_230401)
