[The description below was written by a language model from this plasmid's Addgene catalogue record and pLannotate feature annotations shown in this document.]
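Description:
AiP14764 - pAAV-AiE0128h-minBG-iCre(R297T)-BGHpA (alias CN4764) is a 4,721 nt AAV transfer plasmid built on a pAAV2 backbone, used to package a recombinant adeno-associated virus genome that delivers Cre recombinase to defined brain cell populations. It is propagated in bacteria as a high-copy plasmid through a ColE1/pUC-type origin and selected with ampicillin via the β-lactamase gene and its own promoter. An f1 phage origin and short remnants of pBR322 bom and rop sequences are also present in the backbone. The recorded growth strain is a recombination-deficient one, which is typical for plasmids carrying repeat-rich ITRs.

The payload lies between AAV2 inverted terminal repeats, which provide the signals for replication and packaging of the intervening DNA into capsids. The annotation detects the downstream ITR in full, but only two short fragments of the upstream one. According to the construct name and catalogue fields, the AiE0128h enhancer sits upstream of a minimal beta-globin promoter (minBG). Neither element is annotated in the feature table, but both presumably occupy the unannotated region between the left ITR and the coding sequence. The minimal promoter has little activity by itself, so expression depends on the cell-type specificity of the enhancer. Together they drive iCre(R297T), a synthetic codon-improved Cre carrying an R297T substitution, followed by the bovine growth hormone polyadenylation signal. The record does not state the effect of the mutation or which cell populations the enhancer targets. The construct belongs to a suite of enhancer AAVs for genetic access to cortical cell types, where enhancer-restricted Cre would recombine loxP-flanked reporter or effector alleles in the targeted cells.
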