Features (pLannotate 1.2.2; 12 found; start..end, strand, type, name):
     12..39      +  repeat_region  AAV2 ITR (fragment): inverted terminal repeat of adeno-associated virus serotype 2 inverted
     68..95      +  repeat_region  AAV2 ITR (fragment): inverted terminal repeat of adeno-associated virus serotype 2 inverted
    690..1715    +  CDS            cre: RECR_BPP1 - Experimental evidence at protein level: Swiss-Prot protein existence level 1. Catalyzes site-specific recombination between two 34-base- pair LOXP sites. Its role is to maintain the phage genome as a monomeric unit-copy plasmid in the lysogenic state. From Escherichia phage P1 (Bacteriophage P1).
   1755..1866    +  polyA_signal   bGH poly(A) signal: bovine growth hormone polyadenylation signal
   1984..2124    +  repeat_region  AAV2 ITR: inverted terminal repeat of adeno-associated virus serotype 2 inverted
   2129..2180    -  misc_feature   bom (fragment): basis of mobility region from pBR322
   2199..2654    +  rep_origin     f1 ori (sequence partly withheld): f1 bacteriophage origin of replication; arrow indicates direction of (+) strand synthesis
   2655..2704    -  misc_feature   bom (fragment): basis of mobility region from pBR322
   2806..2841    -  CDS            rop (fragment): Rop protein, which maintains plasmids at low copy number; rop
   2936..3040    +  promoter       AmpR promoter: bla
   3041..3901    +  CDS            AmpR: β-lactamase; bla; confers resistance to ampicillin, carbenicillin, and related antibiotics
   4072..4660    +  rep_origin     ori: high-copy-number ColE1/pMB1/pBR322/pUC origin of replication
>Addgene plasmid #230401 | AiP14764 - pAAV-AiE0128h-minBG-iCre(R297T)-BGHpA (Alias: CN4764) | addgene full sequence | sequence record 462406 | Addgene NGS Result
CCTGCAGGCAGCTGCGCGCTCGCTCGCTCACTGAGGCCGCCCGGGCGTCGGGCGACCTTTGGTCGCCCGG
CCTCAGTGAGCGAGCGAGCGCGCAGAGAGGGAGTGGCCAACTCCATCACTAGGGGTTCCTGCGGCCGCAC
GCGTGGTCTAGTATCATGAGGAGGATCTCAAAGCAGGGAAGGGAAGCCAGCTGAGGGACCCCTGAGAGGA
GATCAGGGGATAAATACTTTGCAACAGAATCCCCATGGGAAACATGACAAAATTAGTAACAGGAATGGAG
CCTCCCTCAGAGGATACATGAATCGTTGAGTTGAAAATAACCACAAGGTCATCAAATCCAGCTGCCACCA
ACTGCCTGAATATTTTCAACAAATTTTTGAACAAGCAGTCCTCCAGCCTCCTCCAGCTGCATCCAGCAGC
TCAGTGCTCCACCTGACAGCCTCTTCTGATAGCGTGAAGGCTCAGAAAGCCCCTGTGGGGCCCAGCACAT
CCTGGGGCAGGCCTCTAGTGGGCAGAGGGCAGCATACTGGGGTCTGGATCTAACACACTCCTCCATCCAG
GTGGTATATTTATAGGAGCTCGGGCTGGGCATAAAAGTCAGGGCAGAGCCATCTATTGCTTACATTTGCT
TCTGGGATCCAGATCTTTCGAAGCTAGCCACCATGGTGCCCAAGAAGAAGAGGAAAGTCTCCAACCTGCT
GACTGTGCACCAAAACCTGCCTGCCCTCCCTGTGGATGCCACCTCTGATGAAGTCAGGAAGAACCTGATG
GACATGTTCAGGGACAGGCAGGCCTTCTCTGAACACACCTGGAAGATGCTCCTGTCTGTGTGCAGATCCT
GGGCTGCCTGGTGCAAGCTGAACAACAGGAAATGGTTCCCTGCTGAACCTGAGGATGTGAGGGACTACCT
CCTGTACCTGCAAGCCAGAGGCCTGGCTGTGAAGACCATCCAACAGCACCTGGGCCAGCTCAACATGCTG
CACAGGAGATCTGGCCTGCCTCGCCCTTCTGACTCCAATGCTGTGTCCCTGGTGATGAGGAGAATCAGAA
AGGAGAATGTGGATGCTGGGGAGAGAGCCAAGCAGGCCCTGGCCTTTGAACGCACTGACTTTGACCAAGT
CAGATCCCTGATGGAGAACTCTGACAGATGCCAGGACATCAGGAACCTGGCCTTCCTGGGCATTGCCTAC
AACACCCTGCTGCGCATTGCCGAAATTGCCAGAATCAGAGTGAAGGACATCTCCCGCACCGATGGTGGGA
GAATGCTGATCCACATTGGCAGGACCAAGACCCTGGTGTCCACAGCTGGTGTGGAGAAGGCCCTGTCCCT
GGGGGTTACCAAGCTGGTGGAGAGATGGATCTCTGTGTCTGGTGTGGCTGATGACCCCAACAACTACCTG
TTCTGCCGGGTCAGAAAGAATGGTGTGGCTGCCCCTTCTGCCACCTCCCAACTGTCCACCCGGGCCCTGG
AAGGGATCTTTGAGGCCACCCACCGCCTGATCTATGGTGCCAAGGATGACTCTGGGCAGAGATACCTGGC
CTGGTCTGGCCACTCTGCCAGAGTGGGTGCTGCCACCGACATGGCCAGGGCTGGTGTGTCCATCCCTGAA
ATCATGCAGGCTGGTGGCTGGACCAATGTGAACATTGTGATGAACTACATCAGAAACCTGGACTCTGAGA
CTGGGGCCATGGTGAGGCTGCTCGAAGATGGGGACTGAGGCGCGCCGAATTCAAGCTTCTCGAGAGATCT
TCGACTGTGCCTTCTAGTTGCCAGCCATCTGTTGTTTGCCCCTCCCCCGTGCCTTCCTTGACCCTGGAAG
GTGCCACTCCCACTGTCCTTTCCTAATAAAATGAGGAAATTGCATCGCATTGTCTGAGTAGGTGTCATTC
TATTCTGGGGGGTGGGGTGGGGCAGGACAGCAAGGGGGAGGATTGGGAAGACAATAGCAGGCATGAGATC
TCACGTGCGGACCGAGCGGCCGCAGGAACCCCTAGTGATGGAGTTGGCCACTCCCTCTCTGCGCGCTCGC
TCGCTCACTGAGGCCGGGCGACCAAAGGTCGCCCGACGCCCGGGCTTTGCCCGGGCGGCCTCAGTGAGCG
AGCGAGCGCGCAGCTGCCTGCAGGGGCGCCTGATGCGGTATTTTCTCCTTACGCATCTGTGCGGTATTTC
ACACCGCATA
[95 nt withheld, positions 2181-2275]
T
[46 nt withheld, positions 2277-2322]
C
[141 nt withheld, positions 2324-2464]
CCTTTGACGTTGGAGTCCACGTTCTTT
[37 nt withheld, positions 2492-2528]
ACTCTATCTCGGGCTATTCTTTTGATTTATAAGGGATTTTGCCGATTTCGGTCTATTGGTTAAAAAATGA
GCTGATTTAACAAAAATTTAACGCGAATTTTAACAAAATATTAACGTTTACAATTTTATGGTGCACTCTC
AGTACAATCTGCTCTGATGCCGCATAGTTAAGCCAGCCCCGACACCCGCCAACACCCGCTGACGCGCCCT
GACGGGCTTGTCTGCTCCCGGCATCCGCTTACAGACAAGCTGTGACCGTCTCCGGGAGCTGCATGTGTCA
GAGGTTTTCACCGTCATCACCGAAACGCGCGAGACGAAAGGGCCTCGTGATACGCCTATTTTTATAGGTT
AATGTCATGATAATAATGGTTTCTTAGACGTCAGGTGGCACTTTTCGGGGAAATGTGCGCGGAACCCCTA
TTTGTTTATTTTTCTAAATACATTCAAATATGTATCCGCTCATGAGACAATAACCCTGATAAATGCTTCA
ATAATATTGAAAAAGGAAGAGTATGAGTATTCAACATTTCCGTGTCGCCCTTATTCCCTTTTTTGCGGCA
TTTTGCCTTCCTGTTTTTGCTCACCCAGAAACGCTGGTGAAAGTAAAAGATGCTGAAGATCAGTTGGGTG
CACGAGTGGGTTACATCGAACTGGATCTCAACAGCGGTAAGATCCTTGAGAGTTTTCGCCCCGAAGAACG
TTTTCCAATGATGAGCACTTTTAAAGTTCTGCTATGTGGCGCGGTATTATCCCGTATTGACGCCGGGCAA
GAGCAACTCGGTCGCCGCATACACTATTCTCAGAATGACTTGGTTGAGTACTCACCAGTCACAGAAAAGC
ATCTTACGGATGGCATGACAGTAAGAGAATTATGCAGTGCTGCCATAACCATGAGTGATAACACTGCGGC
CAACTTACTTCTGACAACGATCGGAGGACCGAAGGAGCTAACCGCTTTTTTGCACAACATGGGGGATCAT
GTAACTCGCCTTGATCGTTGGGAACCGGAGCTGAATGAAGCCATACCAAACGACGAGCGTGACACCACGA
TGCCTGTAGCAATGGCAACAACGTTGCGCAAACTATTAACTGGCGAACTACTTACTCTAGCTTCCCGGCA
ACAATTAATAGACTGGATGGAGGCGGATAAAGTTGCAGGACCACTTCTGCGCTCGGCCCTTCCGGCTGGC
TGGTTTATTGCTGATAAATCTGGAGCCGGTGAGCGTGGGTCTCGCGGTATCATTGCAGCACTGGGGCCAG
ATGGTAAGCCCTCCCGTATCGTAGTTATCTACACGACGGGGAGTCAGGCAACTATGGATGAACGAAATAG
ACAGATCGCTGAGATAGGTGCCTCACTGATTAAGCATTGGTAACTGTCAGACCAAGTTTACTCATATATA
CTTTAGATTGATTTAAAACTTCATTTTTAATTTAAAAGGATCTAGGTGAAGATCCTTTTTGATAATCTCA
TGACCAAAATCCCTTAACGTGAGTTTTCGTTCCACTGAGCGTCAGACCCCGTAGAAAAGATCAAAGGATC
TTCTTGAGATCCTTTTTTTCTGCGCGTAATCTGCTGCTTGCAAACAAAAAAACCACCGCTACCAGCGGTG
GTTTGTTTGCCGGATCAAGAGCTACCAACTCTTTTTCCGAAGGTAACTGGCTTCAGCAGAGCGCAGATAC
CAAATACTGTTCTTCTAGTGTAGCCGTAGTTAGGCCACCACTTCAAGAACTCTGTAGCACCGCCTACATA
CCTCGCTCTGCTAATCCTGTTACCAGTGGCTGCTGCCAGTGGCGATAAGTCGTGTCTTACCGGGTTGGAC
TCAAGACGATAGTTACCGGATAAGGCGCAGCGGTCGGGCTGAACGGGGGGTTCGTGCACACAGCCCAGCT
TGGAGCGAACGACCTACACCGAACTGAGATACCTACAGCGTGAGCTATGAGAAAGCGCCACGCTTCCCGA
AGGGAGAAAGGCGGACAGGTATCCGGTAAGCGGCAGGGTCGGAACAGGAGAGCGCACGAGGGAGCTTCCA
GGGGGAAACGCCTGGTATCTTTATAGTCCTGTCGGGTTTCGCCACCTCTGACTTGAGCGTCGATTTTTGT
GATGCTCGTCAGGGGGGCGGAGCCTATGGAAAAACGCCAGCAACGCGGCCTTTTTACGGTTCCTGGCCTT
TTGCTGGCCTTTTGCTCACATGT
